Addgene plasmid #244031: pcDNA3-mTFP1-Rab5c
Purpose: fusion of Rab5c to mTFP1
Depositing lab: Markus Affolter. Depositing organization: University of Basel. Publication: DARPins recognizing mTFP1 as novel reagents for in vitro and in vivo protein manipulations. Vigano MA, Bieli D, Schaefer JV, Jakob RP, Matsuda S, Maier T, Pluckthun A, Affolter M. Biol Open. 2018 Oct 29;7(11). pii: bio.036749. doi: 10.1242/bio.036749. PubMed 30237292.
Backbone
  Vector backbone: pcDNA3
  Vector type: Mammalian Expression
Growth in bacteria
  Bacterial resistance: Ampicillin, 100 μg/mL
  Growth temperature: 37°C
  Growth strain: DH5alpha
  Copy number: High Copy
Gene/Insert
  Gene/Insert name: mTFP1-Rab5c
  Species: D. rerio (zebrafish)
  Cloning method: Restriction Enzyme; 5′ cloning site Unknown (unknown if destroyed)
Terms and licenses: Academic/Nonprofit Terms; Industry Terms: Not Available to Industry
How to cite: pcDNA3-mTFP1-Rab5c was a gift from Markus Affolter (Addgene plasmid # 244031 ; http://n2t.net/addgene:244031 ; RRID:Addgene_244031)
