[The description below was written by a language model from this plasmid's Addgene catalogue record and pLannotate feature annotations shown in this document.]
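Description:
pcDNA3-mTFP1-Rab5c is a mammalian expression plasmid built on the pcDNA3 backbone that encodes the small GTPase Rab5c fused at its N-terminus to the cyan fluorescent protein mTFP1. In the annotated 6.75 kb sequence, the human cytomegalovirus immediate-early enhancer and promoter drive the fusion. The mTFP1 coding sequence comes first, followed after a very short linker by the Rab5c coding sequence, and the transcript is terminated by the bovine growth hormone polyadenylation signal. T7 and SP6 phage promoters flank the insert, as is usual for pcDNA3, and can serve for in vitro transcription or as sequencing primer sites. The catalogue lists the insert species as zebrafish. The automated annotation labels the Rab5c segment by its closest database match, the mouse protein, which probably reflects homology rather than origin. The cloning sites used are not recorded.

The plasmid is propagated in E. coli through a high-copy ColE1/pUC-type origin with ampicillin selection from the β-lactamase gene. An f1 origin is also present, allowing single-stranded DNA production. For mammalian cells, an SV40 early promoter drives the neomycin phosphotransferase gene with an SV40 polyadenylation signal, allowing G418 selection of stable transfectants. Short annotated fragments such as the HIV-1 LTR, ble, lacI and bom matches appear to be backbone remnants or incidental hits rather than functional elements.

Rab5 proteins function in vesicular protein transport, so the fusion places mTFP1 on a trafficking GTPase in transfected cells. The associated publication concerns DARPin binders that recognise mTFP1, which suggests the construct served as an mTFP1-tagged target for testing such reagents, although the record itself states only that it is a fusion of Rab5c to mTFP1.
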