Features (pLannotate 1.2.2; 22 found; start..end, strand, type, name):
     28..80      -  misc_feature   bom (fragment): basis of mobility region from pBR322
    235..614     +  enhancer       CMV enhancer: human cytomegalovirus immediate early enhancer
    615..818     +  promoter       CMV promoter: human cytomegalovirus (CMV) immediate early promoter
    814..847     +  LTR            5' LTR (truncated) (fragment): truncated 5' long terminal repeat (LTR) from HIV-1
    863..881     +  promoter       T7 promoter: promoter for bacteriophage T7 RNA polymerase
    902..1609    +  CDS            mTFP1: mTFP1 is a basic (constitutively fluorescent) cyan fluorescent protein published in 2006, derived from Clavularia sp.. It has low acid sensitivity.
   1619..2269    +  CDS            Rab5c: RAB5C_MOUSE - Experimental evidence at protein level: Swiss-Prot protein existence level 1. Protein transport. Probably involved in vesicular traffic. From Mus musculus (Mouse).
   2307..2325    -  promoter       SP6 promoter: promoter for bacteriophage SP6 RNA polymerase
   2351..2575    +  polyA_signal   bGH poly(A) signal: bovine growth hormone polyadenylation signal
   2579..2600    +  promoter       SV40 promoter (fragment): SV40 enhancer and early promoter
   2621..3049    +  rep_origin     f1 ori (sequence partly withheld): f1 bacteriophage origin of replication; arrow indicates direction of (+) strand synthesis
   3063..3392    +  promoter       SV40 promoter: SV40 enhancer and early promoter
   3459..4250    +  CDS            neo: KKA2_KLEPN - Also known as kan, nptII. Experimental evidence at protein level: Swiss-Prot protein existence level 1. Resistance to kanamycin, neomycin, paromomycin, ribostamycin, butirosin and gentamicin B. From Klebsiella pneumoniae.
   4274..4432    +  CDS            ble (fragment): BLE_KLEPN - Experimental evidence at protein level: Swiss-Prot protein existence level 1. Binding protein with a strong affinity to the bleomycin family of antibiotics. Binds to CL990; an antimitotic-antibiotic compound. From Klebsiella pneumoniae.
   4427..4548    +  polyA_signal   SV40 poly(A) signal: SV40 polyadenylation signal
   4621..4637    -  protein_bind   lac operator: The lac repressor binds to the lac operator to inhibit transcription in E. coli. This inhibition can be relieved by adding lactose or isopropyl-β-D-thiogalactopyranoside (IPTG). lac repressor encoded by lacI
   4645..4675    -  promoter       lac promoter: promoter for the E. coli lac operon
   4690..4711    -  protein_bind   CAP binding site: CAP binding activates transcription in the presence of cAMP. E. coli catabolite activator protein
   4724..4816    -  CDS            lacI (fragment): lac repressor; lacI; The lac repressor binds to the lac operator to inhibit transcription in E. coli. This inhibition can be relieved by adding lactose or isopropyl-β-D-thiogalactopyranoside (IPTG).
   4999..5587    -  rep_origin     ori: high-copy-number ColE1/pMB1/pBR322/pUC origin of replication
   5758..6618    -  CDS            AmpR: β-lactamase; bla; confers resistance to ampicillin, carbenicillin, and related antibiotics
   6619..6723    -  promoter       AmpR promoter: bla
>Addgene plasmid #244031 | pcDNA3-mTFP1-Rab5c | addgene full sequence | sequence record 490927 | Addgene NGS Result
GACGGATCGGGAGATCTCCCGATCCCCTATGGTGCACTCTCAGTACAATCTGCTCTGATGCCGCATAGTT
AAGCCAGTATCTGCTCCCTGCTTGTGTGTTGGAGGTCGCTGAGTAGTGCGCGAGCAAAATTTAAGCTACA
ACAAGGCAAGGCTTGACCGACAATTGCATGAAGAATCTGCTTAGGGTTAGGCGTTTTGCGCTGCTTCGCG
ATGTACGGGCCAGATATACGCGTTGACATTGATTATTGACTAGTTATTAATAGTAATCAATTACGGGGTC
ATTAGTTCATAGCCCATATATGGAGTTCCGCGTTACATAACTTACGGTAAATGGCCCGCCTGGCTGACCG
CCCAACGACCCCCGCCCATTGACGTCAATAATGACGTATGTTCCCATAGTAACGCCAATAGGGACTTTCC
ATTGACGTCAATGGGTGGAGTATTTACGGTAAACTGCCCACTTGGCAGTACATCAAGTGTATCATATGCC
AAGTACGCCCCCTATTGACGTCAATGACGGTAAATGGCCCGCCTGGCATTATGCCCAGTACATGACCTTA
TGGGACTTTCCTACTTGGCAGTACATCTACGTATTAGTCATCGCTATTACCATGGTGATGCGGTTTTGGC
AGTACATCAATGGGCGTGGATAGCGGTTTGACTCACGGGGATTTCCAAGTCTCCACCCCATTGACGTCAA
TGGGAGTTTGTTTTGGCACCAAAATCAACGGGACTTTCCAAAATGTCGTAACAACTCCGCCCCATTGACG
CAAATGGGCGGTAGGCGTGTACGGTGGGAGGTCTATATAAGCAGAGCTCTCTGGCTAACTAGAGAACCCA
CTGCTTACTGGCTTATCGAAATTAATACGACTCACTATAGGGAGACCCAAGCTTGCGGCCCATGGTGAGC
AAGGGCGAGGAGACCACAATGGGCGTAATCAAGCCCGACATGAAGATCAAGCTGAAGATGGAGGGCAACG
TGAATGGCCACGCCTTCGTGATCGAGGGCGAGGGCGAGGGCAAGCCCTACGACGGCACCAACACCATCAA
CCTGGAGGTGAAGGAGGGAGCCCCCCTGCCCTTCTCCTACGACATTCTGACCACCGCGTTCGCCTACGGC
AACAGGGCCTTCACCAAGTACCCCGACGACATCCCCAACTACTTCAAGCAGTCCTTCCCCGAGGGCTACT
CTTGGGAGCGCACCATGACCTTCGAGGACAAGGGCATCGTGAAGGTGAAGTCCGACATCTCCATGGAGGA
GGACTCCTTCATCTACGAGATACACCTCAAGGGCGAGAACTTCCCCCCCAACGGCCCCGTGATGCAGAAG
AAGACCACCGGCTGGGACGCCTCCACCGAGAGGATGTACGTGCGCGACGGCGTGCTGAAGGGCGACGTCA
AGCACAAGCTGCTGCTGGAGGGCGGCGGCCACCACCGCGTTGACTTCAAGACCATCTACAGGGCCAAGAA
GGCGGTGAAGCTGCCCGACTATCACTTTGTGGACCACCGCATCGAGATCCTGAACCACGACAAGGACTAC
AACAAGGTGACCGTTTACGAGAGCGCCGTGGCCCGCAACTCCACCGACGGCATGGACGAGCTGTACAAAG
TGGTCACCATGGCGGGGCGAGGTGGACCAGCGCGGACCAACGGTGCCGCCCCCGTCGGGAACAAAATCTG
CCAGTTTAAGCTTGTGTTGCTGGGAGAGTCTGCAGTAGGCAAGTCCAGCCTGGTGCTGCGCTTCGTCAAA
GGCCAGTTTCACGAGTACCAGGAGAGCACCATTGGAGCTGCTTTCCTCACACAGACACTCTGCTTGGACG
ATACGACAGTAAAGTTTGAGATTTGGGACACGGCCGGACAGGAGCGGTATCACAGTTTGGCCCCTATGTA
TTACAGAGGAGCCCAGGCAGCCATCGTCGTCTACGACATTACTAACACAGACACATTCACTAGAGCAAAG
AACTGGGTGAAGGAGCTGCAGCGCCAGGCCAGTCCAAATATCGTTATTGCTCTGGCAGGCAACAAAGCAG
ATCTGGCCAACAAGAGAGCCGTTGACTTTCAGGAGGCCCAGGCATACGCAGATGACAACAGCCTACTCTT
CATGGAGACGTCTGCAAAGACCGCCATGAACGTCAATGAGATCTTCATGGCTATCGCCAAGAAGCTTCCG
AAAAGCGAGCCGCAGGGTGGAGCGGGCAGCGGGGGACGGGCCCGAGGAGGGGTGGACTTACAGGAGACGG
CGCCTCAGGGAAGAAGCGGCCAGTGCTGTGGAGGCGGAAACTAAGGAATTCTCTAGAGGGCCCTATTCTA
TAGTGTCACCTAAATGCTAGAGCTCGCTGATCAGCCTCGACTGTGCCTTCTAGTTGCCAGCCATCTGTTG
TTTGCCCCTCCCCCGTGCCTTCCTTGACCCTGGAAGGTGCCACTCCCACTGTCCTTTCCTAATAAAATGA
GGAAATTGCATCGCATTGTCTGAGTAGGTGTCATTCTATTCTGGGGGGTGGGGTGGGGCAGGACAGCAAG
GGGGAGGATTGGGAAGACAATAGCAGGCATGCTGGGGATGCGGTGGGCTCTATGGCTTCTGAGGCGGAAA
GAACCAGCTGGGGCTCTAGGGGGTATCCCC
[124 nt withheld, positions 2621-2744]
C
[91 nt withheld, positions 2746-2836]
A
[49 nt withheld, positions 2838-2886]
CCTTTGACGTTGGAGTCCACGTTCTTT
[37 nt withheld, positions 2914-2950]
ACCCTATCTCGGTCTATTCTTTTGATTTATAAGGGATTTTGCCGATTTCGGCCTATTGGTTAAAAAATGA
GCTGATTTAACAAAAATTTAACGCGAATTAATTCTGTGGAATGTGTGTCAGTTAGGGTGTGGAAAGTCCC
CAGGCTCCCCAGCAGGCAGAAGTATGCAAAGCATGCATCTCAATTAGTCAGCAACCAGGTGTGGAAAGTC
CCCAGGCTCCCCAGCAGGCAGAAGTATGCAAAGCATGCATCTCAATTAGTCAGCAACCATAGTCCCGCCC
CTAACTCCGCCCATCCCGCCCCTAACTCCGCCCAGTTCCGCCCATTCTCCGCCCCATGGCTGACTAATTT
TTTTTATTTATGCAGAGGCCGAGGCCGCCTCTGCCTCTGAGCTATTCCAGAAGTAGTGAGGAGGCTTTTT
TGGAGGCCTAGGCTTTTGCAAAAAGCTCCCGGGAGCTTGTATATCCATTTTCGGATCTGATCAAGAGACA
GGATGAGGATCGTTTCGCATGATTGAACAAGATGGATTGCACGCAGGTTCTCCGGCCGCTTGGGTGGAGA
GGCTATTCGGCTATGACTGGGCACAACAGACAATCGGCTGCTCTGATGCCGCCGTGTTCCGGCTGTCAGC
GCAGGGGCGCCCGGTTCTTTTTGTCAAGACCGACCTGTCCGGTGCCCTGAATGAACTGCAGGACGAGGCA
GCGCGGCTATCGTGGCTGGCCACGACGGGCGTTCCTTGCGCAGCTGTGCTCGACGTTGTCACTGAAGCGG
GAAGGGACTGGCTGCTATTGGGCGAAGTGCCGGGGCAGGATCTCCTGTCATCTCACCTTGCTCCTGCCGA
GAAAGTATCCATCATGGCTGATGCAATGCGGCGGCTGCATACGCTTGATCCGGCTACCTGCCCATTCGAC
CACCAAGCGAAACATCGCATCGAGCGAGCACGTACTCGGATGGAAGCCGGTCTTGTCGATCAGGATGATC
TGGACGAAGAGCATCAGGGGCTCGCGCCAGCCGAACTGTTCGCCAGGCTCAAGGCGCGCATGCCCGACGG
CGAGGATCTCGTCGTGACCCATGGCGATGCCTGCTTGCCGAATATCATGGTGGAAAATGGCCGCTTTTCT
GGATTCATCGACTGTGGCCGGCTGGGTGTGGCGGACCGCTATCAGGACATAGCGTTGGCTACCCGTGATA
TTGCTGAAGAGCTTGGCGGCGAATGGGCTGACCGCTTCCTCGTGCTTTACGGTATCGCCGCTCCCGATTC
GCAGCGCATCGCCTTCTATCGCCTTCTTGACGAGTTCTTCTGAGCGGGACTCTGGGGTTCGAAATGACCG
ACCAAGCGACGCCCAACCTGCCATCACGAGATTTCGATTCCACCGCCGCCTTCTATGAAAGGTTGGGCTT
CGGAATCGTTTTCCGGGACGCCGGCTGGATGATCCTCCAGCGCGGGGATCTCATGCTGGAGTTCTTCGCC
CACCCCAACTTGTTTATTGCAGCTTATAATGGTTACAAATAAAGCAATAGCATCACAAATTTCACAAATA
AAGCATTTTTTTCACTGCATTCTAGTTGTGGTTTGTCCAAACTCATCAATGTATCTTATCATGTCTGTAT
ACCGTCGACCTCTAGCTAGAGCTTGGCGTAATCATGGTCATAGCTGTTTCCTGTGTGAAATTGTTATCCG
CTCACAATTCCACACAACATACGAGCCGGAAGCATAAAGTGTAAAGCCTGGGGTGCCTAATGAGTGAGCT
AACTCACATTAATTGCGTTGCGCTCACTGCCCGCTTTCCAGTCGGGAAACCTGTCGTGCCAGCTGCATTA
ATGAATCGGCCAACGCGCGGGGAGAGGCGGTTTGCGTATTGGGCGCTCTTCCGCTTCCTCGCTCACTGAC
TCGCTGCGCTCGGTCGTTCGGCTGCGGCGAGCGGTATCAGCTCACTCAAAGGCGGTAATACGGTTATCCA
CAGAATCAGGGGATAACGCAGGAAAGAACATGTGAGCAAAAGGCCAGCAAAAGGCCAGGAACCGTAAAAA
GGCCGCGTTGCTGGCGTTTTTCCATAGGCTCCGCCCCCCTGACGAGCATCACAAAAATCGACGCTCAAGT
CAGAGGTGGCGAAACCCGACAGGACTATAAAGATACCAGGCGTTTCCCCCTGGAAGCTCCCTCGTGCGCT
CTCCTGTTCCGACCCTGCCGCTTACCGGATACCTGTCCGCCTTTCTCCCTTCGGGAAGCGTGGCGCTTTC
TCATAGCTCACGCTGTAGGTATCTCAGTTCGGTGTAGGTCGTTCGCTCCAAGCTGGGCTGTGTGCACGAA
CCCCCCGTTCAGCCCGACCGCTGCGCCTTATCCGGTAACTATCGTCTTGAGTCCAACCCGGTAAGACACG
ACTTATCGCCACTGGCAGCAGCCACTGGTAACAGGATTAGCAGAGCGAGGTATGTAGGCGGTGCTACAGA
GTTCTTGAAGTGGTGGCCTAACTACGGCTACACTAGAAGAACAGTATTTGGTATCTGCGCTCTGCTGAAG
CCAGTTACCTTCGGAAAAAGAGTTGGTAGCTCTTGATCCGGCAAACAAACCACCGCTGGTAGCGGTGGTT
TTTTTGTTTGCAAGCAGCAGATTACGCGCAGAAAAAAAGGATCTCAAGAAGATCCTTTGATCTTTTCTAC
GGGGTCTGACGCTCAGTGGAACGAAAACTCACGTTAAGGGATTTTGGTCATGAGATTATCAAAAAGGATC
TTCACCTAGATCCTTTTAAATTAAAAATGAAGTTTTAAATCAATCTAAAGTATATATGAGTAAACTTGGT
CTGACAGTTACCAATGCTTAATCAGTGAGGCACCTATCTCAGCGATCTGTCTATTTCGTTCATCCATAGT
TGCCTGACTCCCCGTCGTGTAGATAACTACGATACGGGAGGGCTTACCATCTGGCCCCAGTGCTGCAATG
ATACCGCGAGACCCACGCTCACCGGCTCCAGATTTATCAGCAATAAACCAGCCAGCCGGAAGGGCCGAGC
GCAGAAGTGGTCCTGCAACTTTATCCGCCTCCATCCAGTCTATTAATTGTTGCCGGGAAGCTAGAGTAAG
TAGTTCGCCAGTTAATAGTTTGCGCAACGTTGTTGCCATTGCTACAGGCATCGTGGTGTCACGCTCGTCG
TTTGGTATGGCTTCATTCAGCTCCGGTTCCCAACGATCAAGGCGAGTTACATGATCCCCCATGTTGTGCA
AAAAAGCGGTTAGCTCCTTCGGTCCTCCGATCGTTGTCAGAAGTAAGTTGGCCGCAGTGTTATCACTCAT
GGTTATGGCAGCACTGCATAATTCTCTTACTGTCATGCCATCCGTAAGATGCTTTTCTGTGACTGGTGAG
TACTCAACCAAGTCATTCTGAGAATAGTGTATGCGGCGACCGAGTTGCTCTTGCCCGGCGTCAATACGGG
ATAATACCGCGCCACATAGCAGAACTTTAAAAGTGCTCATCATTGGAAAACGTTCTTCGGGGCGAAAACT
CTCAAGGATCTTACCGCTGTTGAGATCCAGTTCGATGTAACCCACTCGTGCACCCAACTGATCTTCAGCA
TCTTTTACTTTCACCAGCGTTTCTGGGTGAGCAAAAACAGGAAGGCAAAATGCCGCAAAAAAGGGAATAA
GGGCGACACGGAAATGTTGAATACTCATACTCTTCCTTTTTCAATATTATTGAAGCATTTATCAGGGTTA
TTGTCTCATGAGCGGATACATATTTGAATGTATTTAGAAAAATAAACAAATAGGGGTTCCGCGCACATTT
CCCCGAAAAGTGCCACCTGACGTC
